Addgene plasmid #76827: HKDC1 gRNA (BRDN0001148616)
Purpose: 3rd generation lentiviral gRNA plasmid targeting human HKDC1
Depositing lab: John Doench & David Root. Depositing organization: Broad Institute. Publication: Optimized sgRNA design to maximize activity and minimize off-target effects of CRISPR-Cas9. Doench JG, Fusi N, Sullender M, Hegde M, Vaimberg EW, Donovan KF, Smith I, Tothova Z, Wilen C, Orchard R, Virgin HW, Listgarten J, Root DE. Nat Biotechnol. 2016 Jan 18. doi: 10.1038/nbt.3437. PubMed 26780180.
Backbone
  Vector backbone: lentiGuide-Puro
  Backbone manufacturer: Zhang Lab (Addgene plasmid # 52963)
  Vector type: Mammalian Expression, Lentiviral, CRISPR
  Selectable markers: Puromycin
Growth in bacteria
  Bacterial resistance: Ampicillin, 100 μg/mL
  Growth temperature: 37°C
  Growth strain: DH5alpha
  Copy number: High Copy
Gene/Insert
  Gene/Insert name: HKDC1 (alt names: HKDC1; NM_025130.3)
  gRNA/shRNA sequence: GGAACGGCTCCGGACCACAG
  Species: H. sapiens (human)
  Entrez Gene: HKDC1 (a.k.a. FLJ22761, FLJ37767, MGC125688)
  Promoter: hU6
  Cloning method: Unknown
  Sequencing primers: 5′ U6-F; 3′ pS2-R
Terms and licenses: Academic/Nonprofit Terms; Industry Terms: Not Available to Industry
Depositor comments: The gRNA was designed to target the following Genbank reference sequence(s): NM_025130.3. Note that this plasmid does NOT contain Cas9. It should be used in conjunction with lentiCas9-Blast (Addgene #52962) or otherwise with cell lines already expressing Cas9. Browse the full kinome gRNA library at http://www.addgene.org/pooled-library/broadgpp-human-kinome/ or visit http://www.broadinstitute.org/rnai/public/ for detailed protocols and information.
How to cite: HKDC1 gRNA (BRDN0001148616) was a gift from John Doench & David Root (Addgene plasmid # 76827 ; http://n2t.net/addgene:76827 ; RRID:Addgene_76827)
