[The description below was written by a language model from this plasmid's Addgene catalogue record and pLannotate feature annotations shown in this document.]
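Description:
HKDC1 gRNA (BRDN0001148616) is a third-generation lentiviral CRISPR guide plasmid built on the lentiGuide-Puro backbone, carrying a single guide RNA directed against human HKDC1 (designed against the reference transcript NM_025130.3). It is propagated in E. coli as a high-copy plasmid through a ColE1/pUC-type origin with ampicillin selection from the β-lactamase gene. The backbone also retains an f1 origin, an SV40 origin and poly(A) signal, and remnants of lac and phage-promoter sequences that have no role in the payload.

The transfer cassette is framed by an RSV promoter fused to a truncated HIV-1 5' LTR, which makes genomic RNA production Tat-independent, and by a self-inactivating ΔU3 3' LTR. Between them lie the Ψ packaging signal with a partial gag sequence, the Rev response element for Rev-dependent nuclear export, and a cPPT/CTS that aids nuclear import of the viral genome. A human U6 RNA polymerase III promoter drives the HKDC1-specific spacer, which sits in the short gap before the annotated Streptococcus pyogenes gRNA scaffold. Downstream, the EF-1α core promoter with its intron A expresses puromycin N-acetyltransferase, followed by a WPRE to boost transcript expression, so transduced mammalian cells can be selected with puromycin.

The plasmid does not encode Cas9, so it must be paired with a separate Cas9 lentivector or used in cells that already express Cas9. It belongs to a human kinome gRNA collection designed with optimized on-target and off-target rules, and is used for Cas9-mediated targeting of HKDC1 in human cells.
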