Features (pLannotate 1.2.2; 29 found; start..end, strand, type, name):
     14..80      +  CDS            small t antigen (fragment): SV40 (simian virus 40) small t antigen
    106..317     +  promoter       EF-1α core promoter: core promoter for human elongation factor EF-1α
    318..1256    +  intron         EF-1α intron A: intron upstream of the start codon of human EF-1α
   1278..1877    +  CDS            PuroR (fragment): puromycin N-acetyltransferase; pac from Streptomyces; confers resistance to puromycin
   1893..2481    +  misc_feature   WPRE: woodchuck hepatitis virus posttranscriptional regulatory element
   2532..2551    +  misc_feature   cPPT/CTS (fragment): central polypurine tract and central termination sequence of HIV-1
   2553..2786    +  LTR            3' LTR (ΔU3): self-inactivating 3' long terminal repeat (LTR) from HIV-1
   2864..2985    +  polyA_signal   SV40 poly(A) signal: SV40 polyadenylation signal
   3025..3160    +  rep_origin     SV40 ori: SV40 origin of replication
   3181..3199    -  promoter       T7 promoter: promoter for bacteriophage T7 RNA polymerase
   3207..3362    +  CDS            lacZα (fragment): LacZα fragment of β-galactosidase; lacZ fragment
   3367..3795    +  rep_origin     f1 ori (sequence partly withheld): f1 bacteriophage origin of replication; arrow indicates direction of (+) strand synthesis
   3848..3952    +  promoter       AmpR promoter: bla
   3953..4813    +  CDS            AmpR: β-lactamase; bla; confers resistance to ampicillin, carbenicillin, and related antibiotics
   4984..5572    +  rep_origin     ori: high-copy-number ColE1/pMB1/pBR322/pUC origin of replication
   5755..5847    +  CDS            lacI (fragment): lac repressor; lacI; The lac repressor binds to the lac operator to inhibit transcription in E. coli. This inhibition can be relieved by adding lactose or isopropyl-β-D-thiogalactopyranoside (IPTG).
   5860..5881    +  protein_bind   CAP binding site: CAP binding activates transcription in the presence of cAMP. E. coli catabolite activator protein
   5896..5926    +  promoter       lac promoter: promoter for the E. coli lac operon
   5934..5950    +  protein_bind   lac operator: The lac repressor binds to the lac operator to inhibit transcription in E. coli. This inhibition can be relieved by adding lactose or isopropyl-β-D-thiogalactopyranoside (IPTG). lac repressor encoded by lacI
   5995..6013    +  promoter       T3 promoter: promoter for bacteriophage T3 RNA polymerase
   6041..6267    +  promoter       RSV promoter: Rous sarcoma virus enhancer/promoter
   6268..6448    +  LTR            5' LTR (truncated): truncated 5' long terminal repeat (LTR) from HIV-1
   6495..6620    +  misc_feature   HIV-1 Ψ: packaging signal of human immunodeficiency virus type 1
   6604..6967    +  CDS            HIV-1 gag (fragment): gag protein from human immunodeficiency virus 1; gag
   7113..7346    +  misc_feature   RRE: The Rev response element (RRE) of HIV-1 allows for Rev-dependent mRNA export from the nucleus to the cytoplasm.
   7723..7749    +  CDS            Rev (fragment): human immunodeficiency virus 1 (HIV-1) Rev protein; rev; enhances nuclear export of unspliced and incompletely spliced viral mRNAs
   7753..7993    +  promoter       U6 promoter: RNA polymerase III promoter for human U6 snRNA
   8023..8098    +  misc_RNA       gRNA scaffold: guide RNA scaffold for the Streptococcus pyogenes CRISPR/Cas9 system
   8154..8271    +  misc_feature   cPPT/CTS: central polypurine tract and central termination sequence of HIV-1
>Addgene plasmid #76827 | HKDC1 gRNA (BRDN0001148616) | addgene full sequence | sequence record 186584 | Addgene Assembled Sequence
CCCGGGTGCAAAGATGGATAAAGTTTTAAACAGAGAGGAATCTTTGCAGCTAATGGACCTTCTAGGTCTT
GAAAGGAGTGGGAATTGGCTCCGGTGCCCGTCAGTGGGCAGAGCGCACATCGCCCACAGTCCCCGAGAAG
TTGGGGGGAGGGGTCGGCAATTGATCCGGTGCCTAGAGAAGGTGGCGCGGGGTAAACTGGGAAAGTGATG
TCGTGTACTGGCTCCGCCTTTTTCCCGAGGGTGGGGGAGAACCGTATATAAGTGCAGTAGTCGCCGTGAA
CGTTCTTTTTCGCAACGGGTTTGCCGCCAGAACACAGGTAAGTGCCGTGTGTGGTTCCCGCGGGCCTGGC
CTCTTTACGGGTTATGGCCCTTGCGTGCCTTGAATTACTTCCACCTGGCTGCAGTACGTGATTCTTGATC
CCGAGCTTCGGGTTGGAAGTGGGTGGGAGAGTTCGAGGCCTTGCGCTTAAGGAGCCCCTTCGCCTCGTGC
TTGAGTTGAGGCCTGGCCTGGGCGCTGGGGCCGCCGCGTGCGAATCTGGTGGCACCTTCGCGCCTGTCTC
GCTGCTTTCGATAAGTCTCTAGCCATTTAAAATTTTTGATGACCTGCTGCGACGCTTTTTTTCTGGCAAG
ATAGTCTTGTAAATGCGGGCCAAGATCTGCACACTGGTATTTCGGTTTTTGGGGCCGCGGGCGGCGACGG
GGCCCGTGCGTCCCAGCGCACATGTTCGGCGAGGCGGGGCCTGCGAGCGCGGCCACCGAGAATCGGACGG
GGGTAGTCTCAAGCTGGCCGGCCTGCTCTGGTGCCTGGCCTCGCGCCGCCGTGTATCGCCCCGCCCTGGG
CGGCAAGGCTGGCCCGGTCGGCACCAGTTGCGTGAGCGGAAAGATGGCCGCTTCCCGGCCCTGCTGCAGG
GAGCTCAAAATGGAGGACGCGGCGCTCGGGAGAGCGGGCGGGTGAGTCACCCACACAAAGGAAAAGGGCC
TTTCCGTCCTCAGCCGTCGCTTCATGTGACTCCACGGAGTACCGGGCGCCGTCCAGGCACCTCGATTAGT
TCTCGAGCTTTTGGAGTACGTCGTCTTTAGGTTGGGGGGAGGGGTTTTATGCGATGGAGTTTCCCCACAC
TGAGTGGGTGGAGACTGAAGTTAGGCCAGCTTGGCACTTGATGTAATTCTCCTTGGAATTTGCCCTTTTT
GAGTTTGGATCTTGGTTCATTCTCAAGCCTCAGACAGTGGTTCAAAGTTTTTTTCTTCCATTTCAGGTGT
CGTGACGTACGGCCACCATGACCGAGTACAAGCCCACGGTGCGCCTCGCCACCCGCGACGACGTCCCCAG
GGCCGTACGCACCCTCGCCGCCGCGTTCGCCGACTACCCCGCCACGCGCCACACCGTCGATCCGGACCGC
CACATCGAGCGGGTCACCGAGCTGCAAGAACTCTTCCTCACGCGCGTCGGGCTCGACATCGGCAAGGTGT
GGGTCGCGGACGACGGCGCCGCCGTGGCGGTCTGGACCACGCCGGAGAGCGTCGAAGCGGGGGCGGTGTT
CGCCGAGATCGGCCCGCGCATGGCCGAGTTGAGCGGTTCCCGGCTGGCCGCGCAGCAACAGATGGAAGGC
CTCCTGGCGCCGCACCGGCCCAAGGAGCCCGCGTGGTTCCTGGCCACCGTCGGAGTCTCGCCCGACCACC
AGGGCAAGGGTCTGGGCAGCGCCGTCGTGCTCCCCGGAGTGGAGGCGGCCGAGCGCGCCGGGGTGCCCGC
CTTCCTGGAGACCTCCGCGCCCCGCAACCTCCCCTTCTACGAGCGGCTCGGCTTCACCGTCACCGCCGAC
GTCGAGGTGCCCGAAGGACCGCGCACCTGGTGCATGACCCGCAAGCCCGGTGCCTGAACGCGTTAAGTCG
ACAATCAACCTCTGGATTACAAAATTTGTGAAAGATTGACTGGTATTCTTAACTATGTTGCTCCTTTTAC
GCTATGTGGATACGCTGCTTTAATGCCTTTGTATCATGCTATTGCTTCCCGTATGGCTTTCATTTTCTCC
TCCTTGTATAAATCCTGGTTGCTGTCTCTTTATGAGGAGTTGTGGCCCGTTGTCAGGCAACGTGGCGTGG
TGTGCACTGTGTTTGCTGACGCAACCCCCACTGGTTGGGGCATTGCCACCACCTGTCAGCTCCTTTCCGG
GACTTTCGCTTTCCCCCTCCCTATTGCCACGGCGGAACTCATCGCCGCCTGCCTTGCCCGCTGCTGGACA
GGGGCTCGGCTGTTGGGCACTGACAATTCCGTGGTGTTGTCGGGGAAATCATCGTCCTTTCCTTGGCTGC
TCGCCTGTGTTGCCACCTGGATTCTGCGCGGGACGTCCTTCTGCTACGTCCCTTCGGCCCTCAATCCAGC
GGACCTTCCTTCCCGCGGCCTGCTGCCGGCTCTGCGGCCTCTTCCGCGTCTTCGCCTTCGCCCTCAGACG
AGTCGGATCTCCCTTTGGGCCGCCTCCCCGCGTCGACTTTAAGACCAATGACTTACAAGGCAGCTGTAGA
TCTTAGCCACTTTTTAAAAGAAAAGGGGGGACTGGAAGGGCTAATTCACTCCCAACGAAGACAAGATCTG
CTTTTTGCTTGTACTGGGTCTCTCTGGTTAGACCAGATCTGAGCCTGGGAGCTCTCTGGCTAACTAGGGA
ACCCACTGCTTAAGCCTCAATAAAGCTTGCCTTGAGTGCTTCAAGTAGTGTGTGCCCGTCTGTTGTGTGA
CTCTGGTAACTAGAGATCCCTCAGACCCTTTTAGTCAGTGTGGAAAATCTCTAGCAGTACGTATAGTAGT
TCATGTCATCTTATTATTCAGTATTTATAACTTGCAAAGAAATGAATATCAGAGAGTGAGAGGAACTTGT
TTATTGCAGCTTATAATGGTTACAAATAAAGCAATAGCATCACAAATTTCACAAATAAAGCATTTTTTTC
ACTGCATTCTAGTTGTGGTTTGTCCAAACTCATCAATGTATCTTATCATGTCTGGCTCTAGCTATCCCGC
CCCTAACTCCGCCCATCCCGCCCCTAACTCCGCCCAGTTCCGCCCATTCTCCGCCCCATGGCTGACTAAT
TTTTTTTATTTATGCAGAGGCCGAGGCCGCCTCGGCCTCTGAGCTATTCCAGAAGTAGTGAGGAGGCTTT
TTTGGAGGCCTAGGGACGTACCCAATTCGCCCTATAGTGAGTCGTATTACGCGCGCTCACTGGCCGTCGT
TTTACAACGTCGTGACTGGGAAAACCCTGGCGTTACCCAACTTAATCGCCTTGCAGCACATCCCCCTTTC
GCCAGCTGGCGTAATAGCGAAGAGGCCCGCACCGATCGCCCTTCCCAACAGTTGCGCAGCCTGAATGGCG
AATGGG
[124 nt withheld, positions 3367-3490]
C
[91 nt withheld, positions 3492-3582]
A
[49 nt withheld, positions 3584-3632]
CCTTTGACGTTGGAGTCCACGTTCTTT
[37 nt withheld, positions 3660-3696]
ACCCTATCTCGGTCTATTCTTTTGATTTATAAGGGATTTTGCCGATTTCGGCCTATTGGTTAAAAAATGA
GCTGATTTAACAAAAATTTAACGCGAATTTTAACAAAATATTAACGCTTACAATTTAGGTGGCACTTTTC
GGGGAAATGTGCGCGGAACCCCTATTTGTTTATTTTTCTAAATACATTCAAATATGTATCCGCTCATGAG
ACAATAACCCTGATAAATGCTTCAATAATATTGAAAAAGGAAGAGTATGAGTATTCAACATTTCCGTGTC
GCCCTTATTCCCTTTTTTGCGGCATTTTGCCTTCCTGTTTTTGCTCACCCAGAAACGCTGGTGAAAGTAA
AAGATGCTGAAGATCAGTTGGGTGCACGAGTGGGTTACATCGAACTGGATCTCAACAGCGGTAAGATCCT
TGAGAGTTTTCGCCCCGAAGAACGTTTTCCAATGATGAGCACTTTTAAAGTTCTGCTATGTGGCGCGGTA
TTATCCCGTATTGACGCCGGGCAAGAGCAACTCGGTCGCCGCATACACTATTCTCAGAATGACTTGGTTG
AGTACTCACCAGTCACAGAAAAGCATCTTACGGATGGCATGACAGTAAGAGAATTATGCAGTGCTGCCAT
AACCATGAGTGATAACACTGCGGCCAACTTACTTCTGACAACGATCGGAGGACCGAAGGAGCTAACCGCT
TTTTTGCACAACATGGGGGATCATGTAACTCGCCTTGATCGTTGGGAACCGGAGCTGAATGAAGCCATAC
CAAACGACGAGCGTGACACCACGATGCCTGTAGCAATGGCAACAACGTTGCGCAAACTATTAACTGGCGA
ACTACTTACTCTAGCTTCCCGGCAACAATTAATAGACTGGATGGAGGCGGATAAAGTTGCAGGACCACTT
CTGCGCTCGGCCCTTCCGGCTGGCTGGTTTATTGCTGATAAATCTGGAGCCGGTGAGCGTGGGTCTCGCG
GTATCATTGCAGCACTGGGGCCAGATGGTAAGCCCTCCCGTATCGTAGTTATCTACACGACGGGGAGTCA
GGCAACTATGGATGAACGAAATAGACAGATCGCTGAGATAGGTGCCTCACTGATTAAGCATTGGTAACTG
TCAGACCAAGTTTACTCATATATACTTTAGATTGATTTAAAACTTCATTTTTAATTTAAAAGGATCTAGG
TGAAGATCCTTTTTGATAATCTCATGACCAAAATCCCTTAACGTGAGTTTTCGTTCCACTGAGCGTCAGA
CCCCGTAGAAAAGATCAAAGGATCTTCTTGAGATCCTTTTTTTCTGCGCGTAATCTGCTGCTTGCAAACA
AAAAAACCACCGCTACCAGCGGTGGTTTGTTTGCCGGATCAAGAGCTACCAACTCTTTTTCCGAAGGTAA
CTGGCTTCAGCAGAGCGCAGATACCAAATACTGTTCTTCTAGTGTAGCCGTAGTTAGGCCACCACTTCAA
GAACTCTGTAGCACCGCCTACATACCTCGCTCTGCTAATCCTGTTACCAGTGGCTGCTGCCAGTGGCGAT
AAGTCGTGTCTTACCGGGTTGGACTCAAGACGATAGTTACCGGATAAGGCGCAGCGGTCGGGCTGAACGG
GGGGTTCGTGCACACAGCCCAGCTTGGAGCGAACGACCTACACCGAACTGAGATACCTACAGCGTGAGCT
ATGAGAAAGCGCCACGCTTCCCGAAGGGAGAAAGGCGGACAGGTATCCGGTAAGCGGCAGGGTCGGAACA
GGAGAGCGCACGAGGGAGCTTCCAGGGGGAAACGCCTGGTATCTTTATAGTCCTGTCGGGTTTCGCCACC
TCTGACTTGAGCGTCGATTTTTGTGATGCTCGTCAGGGGGGCGGAGCCTATGGAAAAACGCCAGCAACGC
GGCCTTTTTACGGTTCCTGGCCTTTTGCTGGCCTTTTGCTCACATGTTCTTTCCTGCGTTATCCCCTGAT
TCTGTGGATAACCGTATTACCGCCTTTGAGTGAGCTGATACCGCTCGCCGCAGCCGAACGACCGAGCGCA
GCGAGTCAGTGAGCGAGGAAGCGGAAGAGCGCCCAATACGCAAACCGCCTCTCCCCGCGCGTTGGCCGAT
TCATTAATGCAGCTGGCACGACAGGTTTCCCGACTGGAAAGCGGGCAGTGAGCGCAACGCAATTAATGTG
AGTTAGCTCACTCATTAGGCACCCCAGGCTTTACACTTTATGCTTCCGGCTCGTATGTTGTGTGGAATTG
TGAGCGGATAACAATTTCACACAGGAAACAGCTATGACCATGATTACGCCAAGCGCGCAATTAACCCTCA
CTAAAGGGAACAAAAGCTGGAGCTGCAAGCTTAATGTAGTCTTATGCAATACTCTTGTAGTCTTGCAACA
TGGTAACGATGAGTTAGCAACATGCCTTACAAGGAGAGAAAAAGCACCGTGCATGCCGATTGGTGGAAGT
AAGGTGGTACGATCGTGCCTTATTAGGAAGGCAACAGACGGGTCTGACATGGATTGGACGAACCACTGAA
TTGCCGCATTGCAGAGATATTGTATTTAAGTGCCTAGCTCGATACATAAACGGGTCTCTCTGGTTAGACC
AGATCTGAGCCTGGGAGCTCTCTGGCTAACTAGGGAACCCACTGCTTAAGCCTCAATAAAGCTTGCCTTG
AGTGCTTCAAGTAGTGTGTGCCCGTCTGTTGTGTGACTCTGGTAACTAGAGATCCCTCAGACCCTTTTAG
TCAGTGTGGAAAATCTCTAGCAGTGGCGCCCGAACAGGGACTTGAAAGCGAAAGGGAAACCAGAGGAGCT
CTCTCGACGCAGGACTCGGCTTGCTGAAGCGCGCACGGCAAGAGGCGAGGGGCGGCGACTGGTGAGTACG
CCAAAAATTTTGACTAGCGGAGGCTAGAAGGAGAGAGATGGGTGCGAGAGCGTCAGTATTAAGCGGGGGA
GAATTAGATCGCGATGGGAAAAAATTCGGTTAAGGCCAGGGGGAAAGAAAAAATATAAATTAAAACATAT
AGTATGGGCAAGCAGGGAGCTAGAACGATTCGCAGTTAATCCTGGCCTGTTAGAAACATCAGAAGGCTGT
AGACAAATACTGGGACAGCTACAACCATCCCTTCAGACAGGATCAGAAGAACTTAGATCATTATATAATA
CAGTAGCAACCCTCTATTGTGTGCATCAAAGGATAGAGATAAAAGACACCAAGGAAGCTTTAGACAAGAT
AGAGGAAGAGCAAAACAAAAGTAAGACCACCGCACAGCAAGCGGCCGCTGATCTTCAGACCTGGAGGAGG
AGATATGAGGGACAATTGGAGAAGTGAATTATATAAATATAAAGTAGTAAAAATTGAACCATTAGGAGTA
GCACCCACCAAGGCAAAGAGAAGAGTGGTGCAGAGAGAAAAAAGAGCAGTGGGAATAGGAGCTTTGTTCC
TTGGGTTCTTGGGAGCAGCAGGAAGCACTATGGGCGCAGCGTCAATGACGCTGACGGTACAGGCCAGACA
ATTATTGTCTGGTATAGTGCAGCAGCAGAACAATTTGCTGAGGGCTATTGAGGCGCAACAGCATCTGTTG
CAACTCACAGTCTGGGGCATCAAGCAGCTCCAGGCAAGAATCCTGGCTGTGGAAAGATACCTAAAGGATC
AACAGCTCCTGGGGATTTGGGGTTGCTCTGGAAAACTCATTTGCACCACTGCTGTGCCTTGGAATGCTAG
TTGGAGTAATAAATCTCTGGAACAGATTTGGAATCACACGACCTGGATGGAGTGGGACAGAGAAATTAAC
AATTACACAAGCTTAATACACTCCTTAATTGAAGAATCGCAAAACCAGCAAGAAAAGAATGAACAAGAAT
TATTGGAATTAGATAAATGGGCAAGTTTGTGGAATTGGTTTAACATAACAAATTGGCTGTGGTATATAAA
ATTATTCATAATGATAGTAGGAGGCTTGGTAGGTTTAAGAATAGTTTTTGCTGTACTTTCTATAGTGAAT
AGAGTTAGGCAGGGATATTCACCATTATCGTTTCAGACCCACCTCCCAACCCCGAGGGGACCCAGAGAGG
GCCTATTTCCCATGATTCCTTCATATTTGCATATACGATACAAGGCTGTTAGAGAGATAATTAGAATTAA
TTTGACTGTAAACACAAAGATATTAGTACAAAATACGTGACGTAGAAAGTAATAATTTCTTGGGTAGTTT
GCAGTTTTAAAATTATGTTTTAAAATGGACTATCATATGCTTACCGTAACTTGAAAGTATTTCGATTTCT
TGGCTTTATATATCTTGTGGAAAGGACGAAACACCGGGAACGGCTCCGGACCACAGGTTTTAGAGCTAGA
AATAGCAAGTTAAAATAAGGCTAGTCCGTTATCAACTTGAAAAAGTGGCACCGAGTCGGTGCTTTTTTAA
GCTTGGCGTAACTAGATCTTGAGACAAATGGCAGTATTCATCCACAATTTTAAAAGAAAAGGGGGGATTG
GGGGGTACAGTGCAGGGGAAAGAATAGTAGACATAATAGCAACAGACATACAAACTAAAGAATTACAAAA
ACAAATTACAAAAATTCAAAATTTTCGGGTTTATTACAGGGACAGCAGAGATCCACTTTGGCGCCGGCTC
GAGGGGG
