>Addgene plasmid #76827 | HKDC1 gRNA (BRDN0001148616) | depositor partial sequence | sequence record 144287 | Target Sequence
GGAACGGCTCCGGACCACAG
