>Addgene plasmid #76827 | HKDC1 gRNA (BRDN0001148616) | addgene partial sequence | sequence record 186583 | hU6-F
TAGAAAGTAATAATTTCTTGGGTAGTTTGCAGTTTTAAAATTATGTTTTAAAATGGACTATCATATGCTT
ACCGTAACTTGAAAGTATTTCGATTTCTTGGCTTTATATATCTTGTGGAAAGGACGAAACACCGGGAACG
GCTCCGGACCACAGGTTTTAGAGCTAGAAATAGCAAGTTAAAATAAGGCTAGTCCGTTATCAACTTGAAA
AAGTGGCACCGAGTCGGTGCTTTTTTAAGCTTGGCGTAACTAGATCTTGAGACAAATGGCAGTATTCATC
CACAATTTTAAAAGAAAAGGGGGGATTGGGGGGTACAGTGCAGGGGAAAGAATAGTAGACATAATAGCAA
CAGACATACAAACTAAAGAATTACAAAAACAAATTACAAAAATTCAAAATTTTCGGGTTTATTACAGGGA
CAGCAGAGATCCACTTTGGCGCCGGCTCGAGGGGGCCCGGGTGCAAAGATGGATAAAGTTTTAAACAGAG
AGGAATCTTTGCAGCTAATGGACCTTCTAGGTCTTGAAAGGAGTGGGAATTGGCTCCGGTGCCCGTCAGT
GGGCAGAGCG
